Addgene plasmid #147798: pT7-EGFP-C1-HsDCP1a-GSSG_V
Purpose: Mammalian Expression of HsDCP1a-GSSG
Depositing lab: Elisa Izaurralde. Publication: The activation of the decapping enzyme DCP2 by DCP1 occurs on the EDC4 scaffold and involves a conserved loop in DCP1. Chang CT, Bercovich N, Loh B, Jonas S, Izaurralde E. Nucleic Acids Res. 2014 Apr;42(8):5217-33. doi: 10.1093/nar/gku129. Epub 2014 Feb 8. PubMed 24510189.
Backbone
  Vector backbone: Unknown
  Vector type: Mammalian Expression
Growth in bacteria
  Bacterial resistance: Kanamycin, 50 μg/mL
  Growth temperature: 37°C
  Growth strain: DH5alpha
  Copy number: High Copy
Gene/Insert
  Gene/Insert name: HsDCP1a-GSSG
  Species: H. sapiens (human)
  Mutation: two silent mutations T237C and T1716G compared to the sequence given by NCBI AY146651.1.
  Entrez Gene: DCP1A (a.k.a. HSA275986, Nbla00360, SMAD4IP1, SMIF)
  Cloning method: Unknown
Terms and licenses: Academic/Nonprofit Terms; Industry Terms: Not Available to Industry
Depositor comments: Plasmids from this collection were made available to the research community and donated after the lab closed. Please note that the sequence provided by the depositing laboratory may be theoretical/predicted or based on Sanger sequencing results. There may be discrepancies between sequencing results obtained by Addgene and the depositor sequence. If an Addgene verified sequence is not available, please contact before placing your order to request that our lab fully sequence the plasmid.
How to cite: pT7-EGFP-C1-HsDCP1a-GSSG_V was a gift from Elisa Izaurralde (Addgene plasmid # 147798)
