[The description below was written by a language model from this plasmid's Addgene catalogue record and pLannotate feature annotations shown in this document.]
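Description:
pT7-EGFP-C1-HsDCP1a-GSSG_V is a 6.5 kb mammalian expression plasmid encoding human DCP1a, a decapping-complex protein involved in mRNA turnover, as an N-terminal EGFP fusion. The catalogue lists the backbone as unknown, but the name and feature layout are consistent with an EGFP-C1-style vector to which a T7 promoter has been added. The CMV immediate-early enhancer and promoter drive transcription in mammalian cells. The T7 promoter sits just downstream of them and ahead of the EGFP coding sequence, so the same fusion could in principle also be transcribed by T7 RNA polymerase. EGFP is followed closely by the DCP1A open reading frame, then remnants of the multiple cloning site and an SV40 polyadenylation signal.

The insert is described as HsDCP1a-GSSG. The record does not define what the "GSSG" designation refers to, although the associated study concerns a conserved loop in DCP1 involved in activating the decapping enzyme DCP2 on the EDC4 scaffold. The only sequence changes recorded are two silent substitutions relative to the NCBI reference.

Propagation in E. coli relies on a high-copy ColE1/pUC-type origin and kanamycin selection. The Tn5 NeoR/KanR gene lies behind tandem bacterial (bla) and SV40 early promoters and ends with an HSV TK polyadenylation signal, so it can also provide G418 selection in mammalian cells. An f1 origin is also present. Short annotated fragments, including the HIV-1 LTR, SV40 large T antigen, ble and bGH poly(A) hits, are probably incidental backbone matches rather than functional parts. The construct is suited to expressing and visualising fluorescently tagged DCP1a in human cells. The depositor sequence may be theoretical rather than fully verified.
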