Features (pLannotate 1.2.2; 17 found; start..end, strand, type, name):
     61..364     +  enhancer       CMV enhancer: human cytomegalovirus immediate early enhancer
    365..568     +  promoter       CMV promoter: human cytomegalovirus (CMV) immediate early promoter
    564..597     +  LTR            5' LTR (truncated) (fragment): truncated 5' long terminal repeat (LTR) from HIV-1
    613..631     +  promoter       T7 promoter: promoter for bacteriophage T7 RNA polymerase
    665..1381    +  CDS            EGFP: EGFP is a basic (constitutively fluorescent) green fluorescent protein published in 1996, derived from Aequorea victoria. It is reported to be a rapidly-maturing weak dimer with moderate acid sensitivity.
   1397..3142    +  CDS            DCP1A: DCP1A_HUMAN - Also known as SMIF. Experimental evidence at protein level: Swiss-Prot protein existence level 1. Necessary for the degradation of mRNAs, both in normal mRNA turnover and in nonsense-mediated mRNA decay. Removes the 7-methyl guanine cap structure from mRNA molecules, yielding a 5'-phosphorylated mRNA fragment and 7m-GDP. Contributes to the transactivation of target genes after stimulation by TGFB1. From Homo sapiens (Human).
   3146..3182    +  misc_feature   MCS (fragment): multiple cloning site
   3199..3283    +  CDS            large T antigen (fragment): large T antigen from SV40 (simian virus 40)
   3306..3427    +  polyA_signal   SV40 poly(A) signal: SV40 polyadenylation signal
   3461..3889    -  rep_origin     f1 ori (sequence partly withheld): f1 bacteriophage origin of replication; arrow indicates direction of (+) strand synthesis
   3916..4020    +  promoter       AmpR promoter: bla
   4022..4379    +  promoter       SV40 promoter: SV40 enhancer and early promoter
   4414..5208    +  CDS            NeoR/KanR: aminoglycoside phosphotransferase from Tn5; aph(3')-II (or nptII); confers resistance to neomycin, kanamycin, and G418 (Geneticin®)
   5229..5381    +  CDS            ble (fragment): BLE_KLEPN - Experimental evidence at protein level: Swiss-Prot protein existence level 1. Binding protein with a strong affinity to the bleomycin family of antibiotics. Binds to CL990; an antimitotic-antibiotic compound. From Klebsiella pneumoniae.
   5440..5487    +  polyA_signal   HSV TK poly(A) signal: herpes simplex virus thymidine kinase polyadenylation signal (Cole and Stacy, 1985)
   5578..5594    -  polyA_signal   bGH poly(A) signal (fragment): bovine growth hormone polyadenylation signal
   5816..6404    +  rep_origin     ori: high-copy-number ColE1/pMB1/pBR322/pUC origin of replication
>Addgene plasmid #147798 | pT7-EGFP-C1-HsDCP1a-GSSG_V | depositor full sequence | sequence record 290245 | Full Sequence
TAGTTATTAATAGTAATCAATTACGGGGTCATTAGTTCATAGCCCATATATGGAGTTCCGCGTTACATAA
CTTACGGTAAATGGCCCGCCTGGCTGACCGCCCAACGACCCCCGCCCATTGACGTCAATAATGACGTATG
TTCCCATAGTAACGCCAATAGGGACTTTCCATTGACGTCAATGGGTGGAGTATTTACGGTAAACTGCCCA
CTTGGCAGTACATCAAGTGTATCATATGCCAAGTACGCCCCCTATTGACGTCAATGACGGTAAATGGCCC
GCCTGGCATTATGCCCAGTACATGACCTTATGGGACTTTCCTACTTGGCAGTACATCTACGTATTAGTCA
TCGCTATTACCATGGTGATGCGGTTTTGGCAGTACATCAATGGGCGTGGATAGCGGTTTGACTCACGGGG
ATTTCCAAGTCTCCACCCCATTGACGTCAATGGGAGTTTGTTTTGGCACCAAAATCAACGGGACTTTCCA
AAATGTCGTAACAACTCCGCCCCATTGACGCAAATGGGCGGTAGGCGTGTACGGTGGGAGGTCTATATAA
GCAGAGCTCTCTGGCTAACTAGAGAACCCACTGCTTACTGGCTTATCGAAATTAATACGACTCACTATAG
GGAGACCCAAGCTCTAGCGCTACCGGTCGCCACCATGGTGAGCAAGGGCGAGGAGCTGTTCACCGGGGTG
GTGCCCATCCTGGTCGAGCTGGACGGCGACGTAAACGGCCACAAGTTCAGCGTGTCCGGCGAGGGCGAGG
GCGATGCCACCTACGGCAAGCTGACCCTGAAGTTCATCTGCACCACCGGCAAGCTGCCCGTGCCCTGGCC
CACCCTCGTGACCACCCTGACCTACGGCGTGCAGTGCTTCAGCCGCTACCCCGACCACATGAAGCAGCAC
GACTTCTTCAAGTCCGCCATGCCCGAAGGCTACGTCCAGGAGCGCACCATCTTCTTCAAGGACGACGGCA
ACTACAAGACCCGCGCCGAGGTGAAGTTCGAGGGCGACACCCTGGTGAACCGCATCGAGCTGAAGGGCAT
CGACTTCAAGGAGGACGGCAACATCCTGGGGCACAAGCTGGAGTACAACTACAACAGCCACAACGTCTAT
ATCATGGCCGACAAGCAGAAGAACGGCATCAAGGTGAACTTCAAGATCCGCCACAACATCGAGGACGGCA
GCGTGCAGCTCGCCGACCACTACCAGCAGAACACCCCCATCGGCGACGGCCCCGTGCTGCTGCCCGACAA
CCACTACCTGAGCACCCAGTCCGCCCTGAGCAAAGACCCCAACGAGAAGCGCGATCACATGGTCCTGCTG
GAGTTCGTGACCGCCGCCGGGATCACTCTCGGCATGGACGAGCTGTACAAGTCCGGACTCAGATCAATGG
AGGCGCTGAGTCGAGCTGGGCAGGAGATGAGCCTAGCGGCCCTGAAGCAACACGACCCCTATATCACCAG
CATCGCAGACCTCACGGGCCAGGTCGCTCTGTACACCTTCTGCCCCAAGGCCAACCAGTGGGAGAAGACT
GATATAGAAGGGACCTTATTCGTATATCGAAGGTCAGCTTCCCCTTACCATGGTTTTACCATTGTGAATG
GATCAAGCGGGCACAATCTAGTCGAACCAGTGAATAAAGATTTGGAATTTCAGCTCCATGAACCATTTCT
TCTGTATAGAAATGCAAGCTTGTCGATATATAGTATCTGGTTTTATGACAAGAATGACTGTCACCGCATA
GCAAAACTCATGGCTGATGTGGTAGAAGAGGAGACACGGCGATCCCAGCAAGCTGCTCGGGACAAACAGA
GTCCCAGCCAGGCCAATGGCTGCAGCGACCACAGGCCCATCGACATCCTGGAGATGCTGAGCAGAGCCAA
GGATGAGTATGAGAGGAATCAGATGGGTGACTCAAATATCTCCAGCCCTGGGTTACAGCCAAGCACTCAG
CTCTCCAATCTGGGAAGCACCGAGACTCTAGAAGAAATGCCCTCCGGGTCACAGGATAAGTCTGCTCCAT
CTGGACACAAGCATCTGACGGTAGAAGAGTTATTTGGAACCTCTTTGCCAAAGGAACAACCAGCAGTTGT
GGGTCTGGATTCAGAAGAAATGGAGAGGTTGCCAGGAGATGCCTCCCAGAAAGAGCCCAATTCATTCCTA
CCATTTCCCTTTGAGCAGTTAGGAGGAGCCCCTCAATCAGAAACCCTGGGTGTCCCTTCTGCTGCCCACC
ATTCAGTCCAGCCTGAAATCACCACCCCGGTGCTAATCACTCCAGCCTCCATCACACAGTCCAATGAAAA
GCATGCTCCAACCTACACAATCCCGTTGAGCCCTGTTCTCAGTCCCACTCTGCCAGCTGAAGCTCCTACT
GCACAGGTTCCCCCCAGCTTACCTCGAAACAGCACCATGATGCAGGCAGTGAAGACCACGCCTAGACAGA
GGTCTCCACTCCTGAACCAGCCAGTCCCTGAGCTAAGCCATGCCAGTCTGATTGCCAACCAGAGCCCCTT
CAGGGCCCCATTGAACGTGACGAACACAGCTGGCACATCCCTCCCAAGCGTTGATCTTCTCCAGAAACTC
AGGTTGACCCCACAGCATGACCAAATACAGACACAACCACTTGGGAAAGGTGCAATGGTAGCCAGCTTTT
CTCCGGCAGCTGGTCAGCTAGCCACACCTGAGAGCTTCATAGAGCCTCCCTCTAAGACAGCAGCAGCAAG
AGTGGCGGCCTCAGCCTCCCTGAGCAACATGGTGCTTGCTCCCCTTCAGTCTATGCAGCAGAACCAGGAT
CCTGAAGTATTTGTGCAGCCTAAGGTGTTATCCAGTGCCATCCCGGTTGCAGGCGCCCCACTGGTTACTG
CAACGACCACTGCAGTGTCTTCAGTCCTGCTGGCCCCAAGTGTTTTCCAGCAGACAGTTACAAGATCTTC
GGACCTTGAGAGGAAAGCCAGCTCCCCTTCTCCTCTAACTATTGGAACGCCAGAAAGTCAGAGAAAGCCT
TCCATTATTCTCAGCAAGTCTCAGCTCCAGGATACATTAATACATCTAATAAAGAATGATTCCAGCTTCC
TCAGTACACTTCATGAAGTCTACTTGCAGGTGCTGACCAAGAACAAAGACAACCACAACCTATGAGAATT
CTGCAGTCGACGGTACCGCGGGCCCGGGATCCACCGGATCTAGATAACTGATCATAATCAGCCATACCAC
ATTTGTAGAGGTTTTACTTGCTTTAAAAAACCTCCCACACCTCCCCCTGAACCTGAAACATAAAATGAAT
GCAATTGTTGTTGTTAACTTGTTTATTGCAGCTTATAATGGTTACAAATAAAGCAATAGCATCACAAATT
TCACAAATAAAGCATTTTTTTCACTGCATTCTAGTTGTGGTTTGTCCAAACTCATCAATGTATCTTAACG
CGTAAATTGTAAGCGTTAATATTTTGTTAAAATTCGCGTTAAATTTTTGTTAAATCAGCTCATTTTTTAA
CCAATAGGCCGAAATCGGCAAAATCCCTTATAAATCAAAAGAATAGACCGAGATAGGGT
[37 nt withheld, positions 3560-3596]
AAAGAACGTGGACTCCAACGTCAAAGG
[49 nt withheld, positions 3624-3672]
T
[91 nt withheld, positions 3674-3764]
G
[124 nt withheld, positions 3766-3889]
CAGGTGGCACTTTTCGGGGAAATGTGCGCGGAACCCCTATTTGTTTATTTTTCTAAATACATTCAAATAT
GTATCCGCTCATGAGACAATAACCCTGATAAATGCTTCAATAATATTGAAAAAGGAAGAGTCCTGAGGCG
GAAAGAACCAGCTGTGGAATGTGTGTCAGTTAGGGTGTGGAAAGTCCCCAGGCTCCCCAGCAGGCAGAAG
TATGCAAAGCATGCATCTCAATTAGTCAGCAACCAGGTGTGGAAAGTCCCCAGGCTCCCCAGCAGGCAGA
AGTATGCAAAGCATGCATCTCAATTAGTCAGCAACCATAGTCCCGCCCCTAACTCCGCCCATCCCGCCCC
TAACTCCGCCCAGTTCCGCCCATTCTCCGCCCCATGGCTGACTAATTTTTTTTATTTATGCAGAGGCCGA
GGCCGCCTCGGCCTCTGAGCTATTCCAGAAGTAGTGAGGAGGCTTTTTTGGAGGCCTAGGCTTTTGCAAA
GATCGATCAAGAGACAGGATGAGGATCGTTTCGCATGATTGAACAAGATGGATTGCACGCAGGTTCTCCG
GCCGCTTGGGTGGAGAGGCTATTCGGCTATGACTGGGCACAACAGACAATCGGCTGCTCTGATGCCGCCG
TGTTCCGGCTGTCAGCGCAGGGGCGCCCGGTTCTTTTTGTCAAGACCGACCTGTCCGGTGCCCTGAATGA
ACTGCAAGACGAGGCAGCGCGGCTATCGTGGCTGGCCACGACGGGCGTTCCTTGCGCAGCTGTGCTCGAC
GTTGTCACTGAAGCGGGAAGGGACTGGCTGCTATTGGGCGAAGTGCCGGGGCAGGATCTCCTGTCATCTC
ACCTTGCTCCTGCCGAGAAAGTATCCATCATGGCTGATGCAATGCGGCGGCTGCATACGCTTGATCCGGC
TACCTGCCCATTCGACCACCAAGCGAAACATCGCATCGAGCGAGCACGTACTCGGATGGAAGCCGGTCTT
GTCGATCAGGATGATCTGGACGAAGAGCATCAGGGGCTCGCGCCAGCCGAACTGTTCGCCAGGCTCAAGG
CGAGCATGCCCGACGGCGAGGATCTCGTCGTGACCCATGGCGATGCCTGCTTGCCGAATATCATGGTGGA
AAATGGCCGCTTTTCTGGATTCATCGACTGTGGCCGGCTGGGTGTGGCGGACCGCTATCAGGACATAGCG
TTGGCTACCCGTGATATTGCTGAAGAGCTTGGCGGCGAATGGGCTGACCGCTTCCTCGTGCTTTACGGTA
TCGCCGCTCCCGATTCGCAGCGCATCGCCTTCTATCGCCTTCTTGACGAGTTCTTCTGAGCGGGACTCTG
GGGTTCGAAATGACCGACCAAGCGACGCCCAACCTGCCATCACGAGATTTCGATTCCACCGCCGCCTTCT
ATGAAAGGTTGGGCTTCGGAATCGTTTTCCGGGACGCCGGCTGGATGATCCTCCAGCGCGGGGATCTCAT
GCTGGAGTTCTTCGCCCACCCTAGGGGGAGGCTAACTGAAACACGGAAGGAGACAATACCGGAAGGAACC
CGCGCTATGACGGCAATAAAAAGACAGAATAAAACGCACGGTGTTGGGTCGTTTGTTCATAAACGCGGGG
TTCGGTCCCAGGGCTGGCACTCTGTCGATACCCCACCGAGACCCCATTGGGGCCAATACGCCCGCGTTTC
TTCCTTTTCCCCACCCCACCCCCCAAGTTCGGGTGAAGGCCCAGGGCTCGCAGCCAACGTCGGGGCGGCA
GGCCCTGCCATAGCCTCAGGTTACTCATATATACTTTAGATTGATTTAAAACTTCATTTTTAATTTAAAA
GGATCTAGGTGAAGATCCTTTTTGATAATCTCATGACCAAAATCCCTTAACGTGAGTTTTCGTTCCACTG
AGCGTCAGACCCCGTAGAAAAGATCAAAGGATCTTCTTGAGATCCTTTTTTTCTGCGCGTAATCTGCTGC
TTGCAAACAAAAAAACCACCGCTACCAGCGGTGGTTTGTTTGCCGGATCAAGAGCTACCAACTCTTTTTC
CGAAGGTAACTGGCTTCAGCAGAGCGCAGATACCAAATACTGTCCTTCTAGTGTAGCCGTAGTTAGGCCA
CCACTTCAAGAACTCTGTAGCACCGCCTACATACCTCGCTCTGCTAATCCTGTTACCAGTGGCTGCTGCC
AGTGGCGATAAGTCGTGTCTTACCGGGTTGGACTCAAGACGATAGTTACCGGATAAGGCGCAGCGGTCGG
GCTGAACGGGGGGTTCGTGCACACAGCCCAGCTTGGAGCGAACGACCTACACCGAACTGAGATACCTACA
GCGTGAGCTATGAGAAAGCGCCACGCTTCCCGAAGGGAGAAAGGCGGACAGGTATCCGGTAAGCGGCAGG
GTCGGAACAGGAGAGCGCACGAGGGAGCTTCCAGGGGGAAACGCCTGGTATCTTTATAGTCCTGTCGGGT
TTCGCCACCTCTGACTTGAGCGTCGATTTTTGTGATGCTCGTCAGGGGGGCGGAGCCTATGGAAAAACGC
CAGCAACGCGGCCTTTTTACGGTTCCTGGCCTTTTGCTGGCCTTTTGCTCACATGTTCTTTCCTGCGTTA
TCCCCTGATTCTGTGGATAACCGTATTACCGCCATGCAT
